>Addgene plasmid #15452 | -67 hTF | addgene full sequence | sequence record 172548 | Addgene NGS Result
CGATCGGTGCGGGCCTCTTCGCTATTACGCCAGCCCAAGCTACCATGATAAGTAAGTAATATTAAGGTAC
GTGGAGGTTTTACTTGCTTTAAAAAACCTCCACACCTCCCCCTGAACCTGAAACATAAAATGAATGCAAT
TGTTGTTGTTAACTTGTTTATTGCAGCTTATAATGGTTACAAATAAAGCAATAGCATCACAAATTTCACA
AATAAAGCATTTTTTTCACTGCATTCTAGTTGTGGTTTGTCCAAACTCATCAATGTATCTTATGGTACTG
TAACTGAGCTAACATAACCCGACTCTAGAGGATCCCCGGGGGCGGGCAGAGGCGCGGGAGAGCGCGCCGC
CGGCCCTTTATAGCGCGCGGGGCACCGGCTCCCCAAGACTGCGAGCTCTTACGCGTGCTAGCTCGAGATC
TAAGTAAGCTTGGCATTCCGGTACTGTTGGTAAAATGGAAGACGCCAAAAACATAAAGAAAGGCCCGGCG
CCATTCTATCCTCTAGAGGATGGAACCGCTGGAGAGCAACTGCATAAGGCTATGAAGAGATACGCCCTGG
TTCCTGGAACAATTGCTTTTACAGATGCACATATCGAGGTGAACATCACGTACGCGGAATACTTCGAAAT
GTCCGTTCGGTTGGCAGAAGCTATGAAACGATATGGGCTGAATACAAATCACAGAATCGTCGTATGCAGT
GAAAACTCTCTTCAATTCTTTATGCCGGTGTTGGGCGCGTTATTTATCGGAGTTGCAGTTGCGCCCGCGA
ACGACATTTATAATGAACGTGAATTGCTCAACAGTATGAACATTTCGCAGCCTACCGTAGTGTTTGTTTC
CAAAAAGGGGTTGCAAAAAATTTTGAACGTGCAAAAAAAATTACCAATAATCCAGAAAATTATTATCATG
GATTCTAAAACGGATTACCAGGGATTTCAGTCGATGTACACGTTCGTCACATCTCATCTACCTCCCGGTT
TTAATGAATACGATTTTGTACCAGAGTCCTTTGATCGTGACAAAACAATTGCACTGATAATGAATTCCTC
TGGATCTACTGGGTTACCTAAGGGTGTGGCCCTTCCGCATAGAACTGCCTGCGTCAGATTCTCGCATGCC
AGAGATCCTATTTTTGGCAATCAAATCATTCCGGATACTGCGATTTTAAGTGTTGTTCCATTCCATCACG
GTTTTGGAATGTTTACTACACTCGGATATTTGATATGTGGATTTCGAGTCGTCTTAATGTATAGATTTGA
AGAAGAGCTGTTTTTACGATCCCTTCAGGATTACAAAATTCAAAGTGCGTTGCTAGTACCAACCCTATTT
TCATTCTTCGCCAAAAGCACTCTGATTGACAAATACGATTTATCTAATTTACACGAAATTGCTTCTGGGG
GCGCACCTCTTTCGAAAGAAGTCGGGGAAGCGGTTGCAAAACGCTTCCATCTTCCAGGGATACGACAAGG
ATATGGGCTCACTGAGACTACATCAGCTATTCTGATTACACCCGAGGGGGATGATAAACCGGGCGCGGTC
GGTAAAGTTGTTCCATTTTTTGAAGCGAAGGTTGTGGATCTGGATACCGGGAAAACGCTGGGCGTTAATC
AGAGAGGCGAATTATGTGTCAGAGGACCTATGATTATGTCCGGTTATGTAAACAATCCGGAAGCGACCAA
CGCCTTGATTGACAAGGATGGATGGCTACATTCTGGAGACATAGCTTACTGGGACGAAGACGAACACTTC
TTCATAGTTGACCGCTTGAAGTCTTTAATTAAATACAAAGGATATCAGGTGGCCCCCGCTGAATTGGAAT
CGATATTGTTACAACACCCCAACATCTTCGACGCGGGCGTGGCAGGTCTTCCCGACGATGACGCCGGTGA
ACTTCCCGCCGCCGTTGTTGTTTTGGAGCACGGAAAGACGATGACGGAAAAAGAGATCGTGGATTACGTC
GCCAGTCAAGTAACAACCGCGAAAAAGTTGCGCGGAGGAGTTGTGTTTGTGGACGAAGTACCGAAAGGTC
TTACCGGAAAACTCGACGCAAGAAAAATCAGAGAGATCCTCATAAAGGCCAAGAAGGGCGGAAAGTCCAA
ATTGTAAAATGTAACTGTATTCAGCGATGACGAAATTCTTAGCTATTGTAATACTGCGATGAGTGGCAGG
GCGGGGCGTAATTTTTTTAAGGCAGTTATTGGTGCCCTTAAACGCCTGGTTGCTACGCCTGAATAAGTGA
TAATAAGCGGATGAATGGCAGAAATTCGCCGGATCTTTGTGAAGGAACCTTACTTCTGTGGTGTGACATA
ATTGGACAAACTACCTACAGAGATTTAAAGCTCTAAGGTAAATATAAAATTTTTAAGTGTATAATGTGTT
AAACTACTGATTCTAATTGTTTGTGTATTTTAGATTCCAACCTATGGAACTGATGAATGGGAGCAGTGGT
GGAATGCCTTTAATGAGGAAAACCTGTTTTGCTCAGAAGAAATGCCATCTAGTGATGATGAGGCTACTGC
TGACTCTCAACATTCTACTCCTCCAAAAAAGAAGAGAAAGGTAGAAGACCCCAAGGACTTTCCTTCAGAA
TTGCTAAGTTTTTTGAGTCATGCTGTGTTTAGTAATAGAACTCTTGCTTGCTTTGCTATTTACACCACAA
AGGAAAAAGCTGCACTGCTATACAAGAAAATTATGGAAAAATATTCTGTAACCTTTATAAGTAGGCATAA
CAGTTATAATCATAACATACTGTTTTTTCTTACTCCACACAGGCATAGAGTGTCTGCTATTAATAACTAT
GCTCAAAAATTGTGTACCTTTAGCTTTTTAATTTGTAAAGGGGTTAATAAGGAATATTTGATGTATAGTG
CCTTGACTAGAGATCATAATCAGCCATACCACATTTGTAGAGGTTTTACTTGCTTTAAAAAACCTCCCAC
ACCTCCCCCTGAACCTGAAACATAAAATGAATGCAATTGTTGTTGTTAACTTGTTTATTGCAGCTTATAA
TGGTTACAAATAAAGCAATAGCATCACAAATTTCACAAATAAAGCATTTTTTTCACTGCATTCTAGTTGT
GGTTTGTCCAAACTCATCAATGTATCTTATCATGTCTGGATCCGTCGACCGATGCCCTTGAGAGCCTTCA
ACCCAGTCAGCTCCTTCCGGTGGGCGCGGGGCATGACTATCGTCGCCGCACTTATGACTGTCTTCTTTAT
CATGCAACTCGTAGGACAGGTGCCGGCAGCGCTCTTCCGCTTCCTCGCTCACTGACTCGCTGCGCTCGGT
CGTTCGGCTGCGGCGAGCGGTATCAGCTCACTCAAAGGCGGTAATACGGTTATCCACAGAATCAGGGGAT
AACGCAGGAAAGAACATGTGAGCAAAAGGCCAGCAAAAGGCCAGGAACCGTAAAAAGGCCGCGTTGCTGG
CGTTTTTCCATAGGCTCCGCCCCCCTGACGAGCATCACAAAAATCGACGCTCAAGTCAGAGGTGGCGAAA
CCCGACAGGACTATAAAGATACCAGGCGTTTCCCCCTGGAAGCTCCCTCGTGCGCTCTCCTGTTCCGACC
CTGCCGCTTACCGGATACCTGTCCGCCTTTCTCCCTTCGGGAAGCGTGGCGCTTTCTCATAGCTCACGCT
GTAGGTATCTCAGTTCGGTGTAGGTCGTTCGCTCCAAGCTGGGCTGTGTGCACGAACCCCCCGTTCAGCC
CGACCGCTGCGCCTTATCCGGTAACTATCGTCTTGAGTCCAACCCGGTAAGACACGACTTATCGCCACTG
GCAGCAGCCACTGGTAACAGGATTAGCAGAGCGAGGTATGTAGGCGGTGCTACAGAGTTCTTGAAGTGGT
GGCCTAACTACGGCTACACTAGAAGAACAGTATTTGGTATCTGCGCTCTGCTGAAGCCAGTTACCTTCGG
AAAAAGAGTTGGTAGCTCTTGATCCGGCAAACAAACCACCGCTGGTAGCGGTGGTTTTTTTGTTTGCAAG
CAGCAGATTACGCGCAGAAAAAAAGGATCTCAAGAAGATCCTTTGATCTTTTCTACGGGGTCTGACGCTC
AGTGGAACGAAAACTCACGTTAAGGGATTTTGGTCATGAGATTATCAAAAAGGATCTTCACCTAGATCCT
TTTAAATTAAAAATGAAGTTTTAAATCAATCTAAAGTATATATGAGTAAACTTGGTCTGACAGTTACCAA
TGCTTAATCAGTGAGGCACCTATCTCAGCGATCTGTCTATTTCGTTCATCCATAGTTGCCTGACTCCCCG
TCGTGTAGATAACTACGATACGGGAGGGCTTACCATCTGGCCCCAGTGCTGCAATGATACCGCGAGACCC
ACGCTCACCGGCTCCAGATTTATCAGCAATAAACCAGCCAGCCGGAAGGGCCGAGCGCAGAAGTGGTCCT
GCAACTTTATCCGCCTCCATCCAGTCTATTAATTGTTGCCGGGAAGCTAGAGTAAGTAGTTCGCCAGTTA
ATAGTTTGCGCAACGTTGTTGCCATTGCTACAGGCATCGTGGTGTCACGCTCGTCGTTTGGTATGGCTTC
ATTCAGCTCCGGTTCCCAACGATCAAGGCGAGTTACATGATCCCCCATGTTGTGCAAAAAAGCGGTTAGC
TCCTTCGGTCCTCCGATCGTTGTCAGAAGTAAGTTGGCCGCAGTGTTATCACTCATGGTTATGGCAGCAC
TGCATAATTCTCTTACTGTCATGCCATCCGTAAGATGCTTTTCTGTGACTGGTGAGTACTCAACCAAGTC
ATTCTGAGAATAGTGTATGCGGCGACCGAGTTGCTCTTGCCCGGCGTCAATACGGGATAATACCGCGCCA
CATAGCAGAACTTTAAAAGTGCTCATCATTGGAAAACGTTCTTCGGGGCGAAAACTCTCAAGGATCTTAC
CGCTGTTGAGATCCAGTTCGATGTAACCCACTCGTGCACCCAACTGATCTTCAGCATCTTTTACTTTCAC
CAGCGTTTCTGGGTGAGCAAAAACAGGAAGGCAAAATGCCGCAAAAAAGGGAATAAGGGCGACACGGAAA
TGTTGAATACTCATACTCTTCCTTTTTCAATATTATTGAAGCATTTATCAGGGTTATTGTCTCATGAGCG
GATACATATTTGAATGTATTTAGAAAAATAAACAAATAGGGGTTCCGCGCACATTTCCCCGAAAAGTGCC
ACCTG
[124 nt withheld, positions 5186-5309]
C
[91 nt withheld, positions 5311-5401]
A
[49 nt withheld, positions 5403-5451]
CCTTTGACGTTGGAGTCCACGTTCTTT
[37 nt withheld, positions 5479-5515]
ACCCTATCTCGGTCTATTCTTTTGATTTATAAGGGATTTTGCCGATTTCGGCCTATTGGTTAAAAAATGA
GCTGATTTAACAAAAATTTAACGCGAATTTTAACAAAATATTAACGCTTACAATTTGCCATTCGCCATTC
AGGCTGCGCAACTGTTGGGAAGGG
Features (pLannotate 1.2.2; 15 found; start..end, strand, type, name):
    151..272     +  polyA_signal   SV40 poly(A) signal: SV40 polyadenylation signal
    300..320     -  misc_feature   MCS (fragment): pUC18/19 multiple cloning site
    455..2104    +  CDS            LUCI_PHOPY: Experimental evidence at protein level: Swiss-Prot protein existence level 1. Produces green light with a wavelength of 562 nm. From Photinus pyralis (Common eastern firefly) (Lampyris pyralis).
   2152..2182    +  CDS            CmR (fragment): chloramphenicol acetyltransferase confers resistance to chloramphenicol
   2272..2346    +  CDS            small t antigen (fragment): SV40 (simian virus 40) small t antigen
   2348..2413    +  intron         small t intron: SV40 (simian virus 40) small t antigen intron
   2543..2563    +  CDS            SV40 NLS: nuclear localization signal of SV40 (simian virus 40) large T antigen
   2882..2965    +  CDS            large T antigen (fragment): large T antigen from SV40 (simian virus 40)
   2988..3122    +  polyA_signal   SV40 poly(A) signal: SV40 polyadenylation signal
   3123..3255    +  CDS            TcR (fragment): tetracycline efflux protein; tet; confers resistance to tetracycline
   3435..4023    -  rep_origin     ori: high-copy-number ColE1/pMB1/pBR322/pUC origin of replication
   4194..5054    -  CDS            AmpR: β-lactamase; bla; confers resistance to ampicillin, carbenicillin, and related antibiotics
   5055..5159    -  promoter       AmpR promoter: bla
   5186..5614    +  rep_origin     f1 ori (sequence partly withheld): f1 bacteriophage origin of replication; arrow indicates direction of (+) strand synthesis
   5646..34      -  CDS            lacZα (fragment) (across the origin): LacZα fragment of β-galactosidase; lacZ fragment
