[The description below was written by a language model from this plasmid's Addgene catalogue record and pLannotate feature annotations shown in this document.]
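Description:
-67 hTF is a firefly luciferase reporter plasmid built on the promoterless pGL2 Basic backbone, carrying a short fragment of the human tissue factor (F3, also known as TF or CD142) promoter. The 81 bp insert spans positions -67 to +14 of the gene and was cloned between the SmaI and SacI sites of the polylinker, both of which remain intact. According to the depositor, it is one member of a deletion series of the human TF promoter. The insert itself is not annotated in the feature table, but the gap between the polylinker remnant and the start of the luciferase coding sequence is where it would be expected to lie.

In the sequenced record of about 5.7 kb, an SV40 poly(A) signal sits upstream of the cloning region, a standard pGL2 arrangement that limits read-through transcription from the backbone into the reporter. The Photinus pyralis luciferase coding sequence follows the promoter fragment and is processed through the SV40 small t intron and a second SV40 poly(A) signal. The short fragments annotated as small t antigen, large T antigen, the SV40 NLS, CmR, TcR and lacZα are remnants of this SV40 processing region and of the vector's construction history, not functional genes. Propagation in E. coli relies on a high-copy ColE1/pUC-type origin with ampicillin selection via β-lactamase, and an f1 origin allows single-stranded DNA production.

Because the backbone lacks its own eukaryotic promoter, luciferase output in transfected mammalian cells reflects the activity of the inserted TF fragment. Comparison with other members of the series allows regulatory elements controlling tissue factor transcription to be mapped.
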