Addgene plasmid #15452: -67 hTF
Depositing lab: Nigel Mackman. Depositing organization: Scripps California (The Scripps Research Institute). Publication: Regulation of the tissue factor gene. Mackman N. FASEB J. 1995 Jul . 9(10):883-9. PubMed 7615158.
Backbone
  Vector backbone: pGL2 Basic
  Backbone manufacturer: Promega
  Backbone size w/o insert (bp): 5600
  Vector type: Mammalian Expression, Luciferase
Growth in bacteria
  Bacterial resistance: Ampicillin, 100 μg/mL
  Growth temperature: 37°C
  Growth strain: DH5alpha
  Copy number: High Copy
Gene/Insert
  Gene/Insert name: Tissue factor promoter (alt name: TF)
  Species: H. sapiens (human)
  Insert size (bp): 81
  Entrez Gene: F3 (a.k.a. CD142, TF, TFA)
  Cloning method: Restriction Enzyme; 5′ cloning site SmaI (not destroyed); 3′ cloning site SacI (not destroyed)
  Sequencing primers: 5′ na; 3′ LucNrev
Terms and licenses: Academic/Nonprofit Terms; Industry Terms: Not Available to Industry
Depositor comments: -67 to +14 hTF promoter. hTF promoter deletion series, Mackman lab #2518.
How to cite: -67 hTF was a gift from Nigel Mackman (Addgene plasmid # 15452 ; http://n2t.net/addgene:15452 ; RRID:Addgene_15452)
